>Addgene plasmid #174329 | pcDNA3.1_hNKD2 | addgene full sequence | sequence record 345366 | Addgene NGS Result
GTGTTGGAGGTCGCTGAGTAGTGCGCGAGCAAAATTTAAGCTACAACAAGGCAAGGCTTGACCGACAATT
GCATGAAGAATCTGCTTAGGGTTAGGCGTTTTGCGCTGCTTCGCGATGTACGGGCCAGATATACGCGTTG
ACATTGATTATTGACTAGTTATTAATAGTAATCAATTACGGGGTCATTAGTTCATAGCCCATATATGGAG
TTCCGCGTTACATAACTTACGGTAAATGGCCCGCCTGGCTGACCGCCCAACGACCCCCGCCCATTGACGT
CAATAATGACGTATGTTCCCATAGTAACGCCAATAGGGACTTTCCATTGACGTCAATGGGTGGAGTATTT
ACGGTAAACTGCCCACTTGGCAGTACATCAAGTGTATCATATGCCAAGTACGCCCCCTATTGACGTCAAT
GACGGTAAATGGCCCGCCTGGCATTATGCCCAGTACATGACCTTATGGGACTTTCCTACTTGGCAGTACA
TCTACGTATTAGTCATCGCTATTACCATGGTGATGCGGTTTTGGCAGTACATCAATGGGCGTGGATAGCG
GTTTGACTCACGGGGATTTCCAAGTCTCCACCCCATTGACGTCAATGGGAGTTTGTTTTGGCACCAAAAT
CAACGGGACTTTCCAAAATGTCGTAACAACTCCGCCCCATTGACGCAAATGGGCGGTAGGCGTGTACGGT
GGGAGGTCTATATAAGCAGAGCTCTCTGGCTAACTAGAGAACCCACTGCTTACTGGCTTATCGAAATTAA
TACGACTCACTATAGGGAGACCCAAGCTGGCTAGTTAAGCTTGGTACCGAGCTCGGATCCACTAGTCCAG
TGTGGTGGAATTCATGGGGAAACTGCAGTCGAAGCACGCCGCCGCCGCCCGCAAGCGGAGAGAGAGCCCG
GAAGGGGACAGCTTCGTGGCGTCCGCGTACGCGAGCGGCCGCAAAGGCGCGGAGGAAGCGGAGCGGCGCG
CGCGGGACAAGCAGGAGCTGCCCAATGGGGACCCCAAGGAGGGGCCTTTCCGGGAGGACCAGTGTCCCCT
ACAGGTGGCACTCCCCGCTGAGAAAGCTGAGGGCCGCGAGCACCCGGGACAACTCCTCAGCGCAGATGAC
GGAGAGAGGGCAGCAAACCGCGAGGGCCCGCGAGGACCGGGCGGGCAGCGCCTCAACATTGACGCACTCC
AGTGCGATGTCTCGGTGGAGGAGGACGACCGCCAGGAGTGGACGTTCACGCTCTATGACTTTGACAACTG
CGGGAAGGTCACCAGGGAGGACATGTCCAGCCTCATGCACACCATCTATGAGGTCGTGGATGCCTCGGTC
AACCACTCCTCGGGCAGCAGCAAGACCCTCCGTGTGAAGCTAACCGTCAGCCCTGAGCCCTCCAGCAAGA
GGAAGGAGGGTCCTCCTGCTGGCCAGGACCGGGAGCCCACCCGTTGCAGGATGGAGGGTGAACTGGCAGA
GGAGCCAAGGGTGGCTGACAGGAGGTTGTCTGCACACGTCAGGAGGCCCAGTACTGACCCCCAGCCCTGC
TCGGAGCGGGGGCCCTACTGCGTGGACGAGAACACGGAGCGCAGAAACCACTACCTGGACCTCGCCGGGA
TTGAGAACTACACGTCCAGATTCGGCCCTGGGTCCCCTCCTGTGCAAGCAAAGCAGGAGCCCCAGGGCAG
GGCCTCGCACCTCCAGGCCCGGTCCCGCTCCCAGGAGCCAGATACACATGCCGTACACCACCGCAGGTCA
CAGGTGCTGGTGGAACACGTCGTGCCAGCCTCGGAGCCTGCTGCCCGGGCCCTGGACACGCAGCCCCGGC
CGAAGGGGCCGGAGAAGCAGTTCCTCAAGTCCCCCAAGGGCTCCGGGAAGCCGCCTGGGGTGCCAGCCAG
CAGCAAGTCCGGGAAAGCCTTCAGCTACTACCTGCCGGCCGTCCTGCCGCCCCAGGCCCCTCAGGACGGC
CACCACCTCCCGCAGCCCCCACCGCCACCCTACGGCCACAAGCGGTACCGCCAAAAGGGCAGGGAGGGCC
ACTCGCCACTCAAGGCCCCACACGCTCAGCCTGCCACAGTGGAGCACGAGGTGGTGCGGGACCTGCCGCC
CACGCCAGCAGGAGAGGGCTACGCGGTGCCAGTGATCCAGCGGCACGAGCACCACCACCACCACGAGCAC
CACCACCACCACCACCACCACCACTTCCACCCGTCCCTCGAGTCTAGAGGGCCCTTCGAACAAAAACTCA
TCTCAGAAGAGGATCTGAATATGCATACCGGTCATCATCACCATCACCATTGAGTTTAAACCCGCTGATC
AGCCTCGACTGTGCCTTCTAGTTGCCAGCCATCTGTTGTTTGCCCCTCCCCCGTGCCTTCCTTGACCCTG
GAAGGTGCCACTCCCACTGTCCTTTCCTAATAAAATGAGGAAATTGCATCGCATTGTCTGAGTAGGTGTC
ATTCTATTCTGGGGGGTGGGGTGGGGCAGGACAGCAAGGGGGAGGATTGGGAAGACAATAGCAGGCATGC
TGGGGATGCGGTGGGCTCTATGGCTTCTGAGGCGGAAAGAACCAGCTGGGGCTCTAGGGGGTATCCCC
[124 nt withheld, positions 2589-2712]
C
[91 nt withheld, positions 2714-2804]
A
[49 nt withheld, positions 2806-2854]
CCTTTGACGTTGGAGTCCACGTTCTTT
[37 nt withheld, positions 2882-2918]
ACCCTATCTCGGTCTATTCTTTTGATTTATAAGGGATTTTGCCGATTTCGGCCTATTGGTTAAAAAATGA
GCTGATTTAACAAAAATTTAACGCGAATTAATTCTGTGGAATGTGTGTCAGTTAGGGTGTGGAAAGTCCC
CAGGCTCCCCAGCAGGCAGAAGTATGCAAAGCATGCATCTCAATTAGTCAGCAACCAGGTGTGGAAAGTC
CCCAGGCTCCCCAGCAGGCAGAAGTATGCAAAGCATGCATCTCAATTAGTCAGCAACCATAGTCCCGCCC
CTAACTCCGCCCATCCCGCCCCTAACTCCGCCCAGTTCCGCCCATTCTCCGCCCCATGGCTGACTAATTT
TTTTTATTTATGCAGAGGCCGAGGCCGCCTCTGCCTCTGAGCTATTCCAGAAGTAGTGAGGAGGCTTTTT
TGGAGGCCTAGGCTTTTGCAAAAAGCTCCCGGGAGCTTGTATATCCATTTTCGGATCTGATCAAGAGACA
GGATGAGGATCGTTTCGCATGATTGAACAAGATGGATTGCACGCAGGTTCTCCGGCCGCTTGGGTGGAGA
GGCTATTCGGCTATGACTGGGCACAACAGACAATCGGCTGCTCTGATGCCGCCGTGTTCCGGCTGTCAGC
GCAGGGGCGCCCGGTTCTTTTTGTCAAGACCGACCTGTCCGGTGCCCTGAATGAACTGCAGGACGAGGCA
GCGCGGCTATCGTGGCTGGCCACGACGGGCGTTCCTTGCGCAGCTGTGCTCGACGTTGTCACTGAAGCGG
GAAGGGACTGGCTGCTATTGGGCGAAGTGCCGGGGCAGGATCTCCTGTCATCTCACCTTGCTCCTGCCGA
GAAAGTATCCATCATGGCTGATGCAATGCGGCGGCTGCATACGCTTGATCCGGCTACCTGCCCATTCGAC
CACCAAGCGAAACATCGCATCGAGCGAGCACGTACTCGGATGGAAGCCGGTCTTGTCGATCAGGATGATC
TGGACGAAGAGCATCAGGGGCTCGCGCCAGCCGAACTGTTCGCCAGGCTCAAGGCGCGCATGCCCGACGG
CGAGGATCTCGTCGTGACCCATGGCGATGCCTGCTTGCCGAATATCATGGTGGAAAATGGCCGCTTTTCT
GGATTCATCGACTGTGGCCGGCTGGGTGTGGCGGACCGCTATCAGGACATAGCGTTGGCTACCCGTGATA
TTGCTGAAGAGCTTGGCGGCGAATGGGCTGACCGCTTCCTCGTGCTTTACGGTATCGCCGCTCCCGATTC
GCAGCGCATCGCCTTCTATCGCCTTCTTGACGAGTTCTTCTGAGCGGGACTCTGGGGTTCGCGAAATGAC
CGACCAAGCGACGCCCAACCTGCCATCACGAGATTTCGATTCCACCGCCGCCTTCTATGAAAGGTTGGGC
TTCGGAATCGTTTTCCGGGACGCCGGCTGGATGATCCTCCAGCGCGGGGATCTCATGCTGGAGTTCTTCG
CCCACCCCAACTTGTTTATTGCAGCTTATAATGGTTACAAATAAAGCAATAGCATCACAAATTTCACAAA
TAAAGCATTTTTTTCACTGCATTCTAGTTGTGGTTTGTCCAAACTCATCAATGTATCTTATCATGTCTGT
ATACCGTCGACCTCTAGCTAGAGCTTGGCGTAATCATGGTCATAGCTGTTTCCTGTGTGAAATTGTTATC
CGCTCACAATTCCACACAACATACGAGCCGGAAGCATAAAGTGTAAAGCCTGGGGTGCCTAATGAGTGAG
CTAACTCACATTAATTGCGTTGCGCTCACTGCCCGCTTTCCAGTCGGGAAACCTGTCGTGCCAGCTGCAT
TAATGAATCGGCCAACGCGCGGGGAGAGGCGGTTTGCGTATTGGGCGCTCTTCCGCTTCCTCGCTCACTG
ACTCGCTGCGCTCGGTCGTTCGGCTGCGGCGAGCGGTATCAGCTCACTCAAAGGCGGTAATACGGTTATC
CACAGAATCAGGGGATAACGCAGGAAAGAACATGTGAGCAAAAGGCCAGCAAAAGGCCAGGAACCGTAAA
AAGGCCGCGTTGCTGGCGTTTTTCCATAGGCTCCGCCCCCCTGACGAGCATCACAAAAATCGACGCTCAA
GTCAGAGGTGGCGAAACCCGACAGGACTATAAAGATACCAGGCGTTTCCCCCTGGAAGCTCCCTCGTGCG
CTCTCCTGTTCCGACCCTGCCGCTTACCGGATACCTGTCCGCCTTTCTCCCTTCGGGAAGCGTGGCGCTT
TCTCATAGCTCACGCTGTAGGTATCTCAGTTCGGTGTAGGTCGTTCGCTCCAAGCTGGGCTGTGTGCACG
AACCCCCCGTTCAGCCCGACCGCTGCGCCTTATCCGGTAACTATCGTCTTGAGTCCAACCCGGTAAGACA
CGACTTATCGCCACTGGCAGCAGCCACTGGTAACAGGATTAGCAGAGCGAGGTATGTAGGCGGTGCTACA
GAGTTCTTGAAGTGGTGGCCTAACTACGGCTACACTAGAAGAACAGTATTTGGTATCTGCGCTCTGCTGA
AGCCAGTTACCTTCGGAAAAAGAGTTGGTAGCTCTTGATCCGGCAAACAAACCACCGCTGGTAGCGGTGG
TTTTTTTGTTTGCAAGCAGCAGATTACGCGCAGAAAAAAAGGATCTCAAGAAGATCCTTTGATCTTTTCT
ACGGGGTCTGACGCTCAGTGGAACGAAAACTCACGTTAAGGGATTTTGGTCATGAGATTATCAAAAAGGA
TCTTCACCTAGATCCTTTTAAATTAAAAATGAAGTTTTAAATCAATCTAAAGTATATATGAGTAAACTTG
GTCTGACAGTTACCAATGCTTAATCAGTGAGGCACCTATCTCAGCGATCTGTCTATTTCGTTCATCCATA
GTTGCCTGACTCCCCGTCGTGTAGATAACTACGATACGGGAGGGCTTACCATCTGGCCCCAGTGCTGCAA
TGATACCGCGAGACCCACGCTCACCGGCTCCAGATTTATCAGCAATAAACCAGCCAGCCGGAAGGGCCGA
GCGCAGAAGTGGTCCTGCAACTTTATCCGCCTCCATCCAGTCTATTAATTGTTGCCGGGAAGCTAGAGTA
AGTAGTTCGCCAGTTAATAGTTTGCGCAACGTTGTTGCCATTGCTACAGGCATCGTGGTGTCACGCTCGT
CGTTTGGTATGGCTTCATTCAGCTCCGGTTCCCAACGATCAAGGCGAGTTACATGATCCCCCATGTTGTG
CAAAAAAGCGGTTAGCTCCTTCGGTCCTCCGATCGTTGTCAGAAGTAAGTTGGCCGCAGTGTTATCACTC
ATGGTTATGGCAGCACTGCATAATTCTCTTACTGTCATGCCATCCGTAAGATGCTTTTCTGTGACTGGTG
AGTACTCAACCAAGTCATTCTGAGAATAGTGTATGCGGCGACCGAGTTGCTCTTGCCCGGCGTCAATACG
GGATAATACCGCGCCACATAGCAGAACTTTAAAAGTGCTCATCATTGGAAAACGTTCTTCGGGGCGAAAA
CTCTCAAGGATCTTACCGCTGTTGAGATCCAGTTCGATGTAACCCACTCGTGCACCCAACTGATCTTCAG
CATCTTTTACTTTCACCAGCGTTTCTGGGTGAGCAAAAACAGGAAGGCAAAATGCCGCAAAAAAGGGAAT
AAGGGCGACACGGAAATGTTGAATACTCATACTCTTCCTTTTTCAATATTATTGAAGCATTTATCAGGGT
TATTGTCTCATGAGCGGATACATATTTGAATGTATTTAGAAAAATAAACAAATAGGGGTTCCGCGCACAT
TTCCCCGAAAAGTGCCACCTGACGTCGACGGATCGGGAGATCTCCCGATCCCCTATGGTGCACTCTCAGT
ACAATCTGCTCTGATGCCGCATAGTTAAGCCAGTATCTGCTCCCTGCTTGT
Features (pLannotate 1.2.2; 20 found; start..end, strand, type, name):
    140..519     +  enhancer       CMV enhancer: human cytomegalovirus immediate early enhancer
    520..723     +  promoter       CMV promoter: human cytomegalovirus (CMV) immediate early promoter
    719..752     +  LTR            5' LTR (truncated) (fragment): truncated 5' long terminal repeat (LTR) from HIV-1
    768..786     +  promoter       T7 promoter: promoter for bacteriophage T7 RNA polymerase
    854..2206    +  CDS            NKD2: NKD2_HUMAN - Experimental evidence at protein level: Swiss-Prot protein existence level 1. Cell autonomous antagonist of the canonical Wnt signaling pathway. May activate a second Wnt signaling pathway that controls planar cell polarity (By similarity). Required for processing of TGFA and for targeting of TGFA to the basolateral membrane of polarized epithelial cells. From Homo sapiens (Human).
   2319..2543    +  polyA_signal   bGH poly(A) signal: bovine growth hormone polyadenylation signal
   2547..2568    +  promoter       SV40 promoter (fragment): SV40 enhancer and early promoter
   2589..3017    +  rep_origin     f1 ori (sequence partly withheld): f1 bacteriophage origin of replication; arrow indicates direction of (+) strand synthesis
   3031..3360    +  promoter       SV40 promoter: SV40 enhancer and early promoter
   3427..4218    +  CDS            neo: KKA2_KLEPN - Also known as kan, nptII. Experimental evidence at protein level: Swiss-Prot protein existence level 1. Resistance to kanamycin, neomycin, paromomycin, ribostamycin, butirosin and gentamicin B. From Klebsiella pneumoniae.
   4244..4402    +  CDS            ble (fragment): BLE_KLEPN - Experimental evidence at protein level: Swiss-Prot protein existence level 1. Binding protein with a strong affinity to the bleomycin family of antibiotics. Binds to CL990; an antimitotic-antibiotic compound. From Klebsiella pneumoniae.
   4397..4518    +  polyA_signal   SV40 poly(A) signal: SV40 polyadenylation signal
   4591..4607    -  protein_bind   lac operator: The lac repressor binds to the lac operator to inhibit transcription in E. coli. This inhibition can be relieved by adding lactose or isopropyl-β-D-thiogalactopyranoside (IPTG). lac repressor encoded by lacI
   4615..4645    -  promoter       lac promoter: promoter for the E. coli lac operon
   4660..4681    -  protein_bind   CAP binding site: CAP binding activates transcription in the presence of cAMP. E. coli catabolite activator protein
   4694..4786    -  CDS            lacI (fragment): lac repressor; lacI; The lac repressor binds to the lac operator to inhibit transcription in E. coli. This inhibition can be relieved by adding lactose or isopropyl-β-D-thiogalactopyranoside (IPTG).
   4969..5557    -  rep_origin     ori: high-copy-number ColE1/pMB1/pBR322/pUC origin of replication
   5728..6588    -  CDS            AmpR: β-lactamase; bla; confers resistance to ampicillin, carbenicillin, and related antibiotics
   6589..6693    -  promoter       AmpR promoter: bla
   6752..6804    -  misc_feature   bom (fragment): basis of mobility region from pBR322
