[The description below was written by a language model from this plasmid's Addgene catalogue record and pLannotate feature annotations shown in this document.]
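Description:
pcDNA3.1_hNKD2 is a mammalian expression plasmid built on the pcDNA3.1 backbone that carries the human NKD2 cDNA (NKD inhibitor of WNT signaling pathway 2, also called Naked2). The sequenced plasmid is about 6.8 kb. It is propagated in E. coli through a high-copy ColE1/pUC-type origin with ampicillin selection from the bla gene. An f1 origin is also present, a standard backbone element that permits single-stranded DNA production. For selection in mammalian cells, an SV40 early promoter drives the neomycin phosphotransferase gene, terminated by an SV40 polyadenylation signal, allowing stable transfectants to be selected with G418.

The roughly 1.35 kb NKD2 open reading frame was inserted between EcoRI and XhoI sites, both retained, downstream of the human cytomegalovirus immediate-early enhancer and promoter and upstream of the bovine growth hormone polyadenylation signal. A T7 promoter lies between the CMV promoter and the insert and can serve for in vitro transcription or as a sequencing primer site. According to the catalogue entry, the protein is fused at its C terminus to a backbone-encoded Myc-His tag, which would allow detection with anti-Myc antibodies and metal-affinity purification. The automated feature table does not annotate this tag separately, although there is unannotated space between the end of the NKD2 coding sequence and the bGH signal. Several small annotated fragments (HIV-1 LTR, ble, lacI, bom) appear to be short partial matches to backbone sequence rather than functional elements.

NKD2 is annotated as a cell-autonomous antagonist of canonical Wnt signaling that is also involved in TGFA processing and trafficking. The associated publication concerns NKD2-mediated, stimulation-dependent trafficking of ORAI1 and calcium entry in T cells, consistent with use of this plasmid to express tagged NKD2 in mammalian cells.
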