Addgene plasmid #174329: pcDNA3.1_hNKD2
Purpose: encodes human NKD2 cDNA with a C-terminal MycHis Tag.
Depositing lab: Sonal Srikanth. Depositing organization: University of California, Los Angeles (UCLA). Publication: NKD2 mediates stimulation-dependent ORAI1 trafficking to augment Ca(2+) entry in T cells. Wu B, Woo JS, Vila P, Jew M, Leung J, Sun Z, Srikanth S, Gwack Y. Cell Rep. 2021 Aug 24;36(8):109603. doi: 10.1016/j.celrep.2021.109603. PubMed 34433025.
Backbone
  Vector backbone: pcDNA3.1
  Vector type: Mammalian Expression
  Selectable markers: Neomycin (select with G418)
Growth in bacteria
  Bacterial resistance: Ampicillin, 100 μg/mL
  Growth temperature: 37°C
  Growth strain: DH5alpha
  Copy number: High Copy
Gene/Insert
  Gene/Insert name: Homo sapiens NKD inhibitor of WNT signaling pathway 2 (alt name: NKD2)
  Species: H. sapiens (human)
  Insert size (bp): 1355
  GenBank ID: NM_033120.4
  Entrez Gene: NKD2 (a.k.a. Naked2)
  Promoter: CMV
  Tag / fusion protein: MycHis (C terminal on backbone)
  Cloning method: Restriction Enzyme; 5′ cloning site EcoRI (not destroyed); 3′ cloning site XhoI (not destroyed)
  Sequencing primers: 5′ CMV Forward
Terms and licenses: Academic/Nonprofit Terms; Industry Terms: Not Available to Industry
How to cite: pcDNA3.1_hNKD2 was a gift from Sonal Srikanth (Addgene plasmid # 174329 ; http://n2t.net/addgene:174329 ; RRID:Addgene_174329)
